Addgene plasmid #86151: pX459-sgPLXNB2
Purpose: Cas9/CRISPR plasmid for cut in human PLXNB2 gene exon 3
Depositing lab: Roland Friedel. Depositing organization: Icahn School of Medicine at Mount Sinai. Publication: Plexin-B2 facilitates glioblastoma infiltration by modulating cell biomechanics. Huang Y, Tejero R, Lee VK, Brusco C, Hannah T, Bertucci TB, Junqueira Alves C, Katsyv I, Kluge M, Foty R, Zhang B, Friedel CC, Dai G, Zou H, Friedel RH. Commun Biol. 2021 Jan 29;4(1):145. doi: 10.1038/s42003-021-01667-4. PubMed 33514835.
Backbone
  Vector backbone: pX459
  Backbone manufacturer: Feng Zhang laboratory, MIT
  Backbone size w/o insert (bp): 9157
  Total vector size (bp): 9177
  Vector type: CRISPR
  Selectable markers: Puromycin
Growth in bacteria
  Bacterial resistance: Ampicillin, 100 μg/mL
  Growth temperature: 37°C
  Growth strain: DH5alpha
  Copy number: High Copy
Gene/Insert
  Gene/Insert name: Plexin-B2 (alt name: PLXNB2)
  gRNA/shRNA sequence: GTTCTCGGCGGCGACCGTCA
  Species: H. sapiens (human)
  Entrez Gene: PLXNB2 (a.k.a. MM1, Nbla00445, PLEXB2, dJ402G11.3)
  Cloning method: Restriction Enzyme; 5′ cloning site BbsI (destroyed during cloning); 3′ cloning site BbsI (destroyed during cloning)
  Sequencing primers: 5′ U6-fwd
Terms and licenses: Academic/Nonprofit Terms; Industry Terms: Not Available to Industry
How to cite: pX459-sgPLXNB2 was a gift from Roland Friedel (Addgene plasmid # 86151 ; http://n2t.net/addgene:86151 ; RRID:Addgene_86151)
