[The description below was written by a language model from this plasmid's Addgene catalogue record.]
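Description:
pX459-sgPLXNB2 is an all-in-one CRISPR/Cas9 plasmid built on the pX459 backbone and designed to introduce a cut in exon 3 of the human PLXNB2 gene, which encodes Plexin-B2. The total construct is about 9.2 kb. The only addition to the roughly 9.16 kb parental vector is a 20-nucleotide guide sequence, inserted as a short duplex between the two BbsI sites of the guide-cloning cassette. Both sites were destroyed in the process, as is usual for this type IIS cloning strategy. It is maintained in E. coli as a high-copy plasmid under ampicillin selection.

The record supplies no feature table, so the internal architecture is not itemised. The listed U6 forward sequencing primer is consistent with the guide sitting downstream of a U6 RNA polymerase III promoter, the standard arrangement in pX459-type vectors, where the spacer is fused to an sgRNA scaffold. The same plasmid also carries a Cas9 expression cassette. Puromycin is recorded as the mammalian selectable marker, allowing transiently transfected cells to be enriched by drug selection. The promoter driving Cas9 and the way the puromycin marker is linked to it are not stated in the record.

The plasmid is intended for transfection into human cells to generate a double-strand break in PLXNB2 exon 3, where error-prone repair can produce frameshifting indels and loss-of-function alleles. The associated publication concerns the role of Plexin-B2 in glioblastoma infiltration and cell biomechanics, suggesting it was used to create PLXNB2 knockout cells in that context.
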