>Addgene plasmid #86151 | pX459-sgPLXNB2 | addgene partial sequence | sequence record 171355 | Addgene partial plasmid next-generation sequencing result (a portion of the CBh promoter is not represented)
GGCGGGAGTCGCTGCGCGCTGCCTTCGCCCCGTGCCCCGCTCCGCCGCCGCCTCGCGCCGCCCGCCCCGG
CTCTGACTGACCGCGTTACTCCCACAGGTGAGCGGGCGGGACGGCCCTTCTCCTCCGGGCTGTAATTAGC
TGAGCAAGAGGTAAGGGTTTAAGGGATGGTTGGTTGGTGGGGTATTAATGTTTAATTACCTGGAGCACCT
GCCTGAAATCACTTTTTTTCAGGTTGGACCGGTGCCACCATGGACTATAAGGACCACGACGGAGACTACA
AGGATCATGATATTGATTACAAAGACGATGACGATAAGATGGCCCCAAAGAAGAAGCGGAAGGTCGGTAT
CCACGGAGTCCCAGCAGCCGACAAGAAGTACAGCATCGGCCTGGACATCGGCACCAACTCTGTGGGCTGG
GCCGTGATCACCGACGAGTACAAGGTGCCCAGCAAGAAATTCAAGGTGCTGGGCAACACCGACCGGCACA
GCATCAAGAAGAACCTGATCGGAGCCCTGCTGTTCGACAGCGGCGAAACAGCCGAGGCCACCCGGCTGAA
GAGAACCGCCAGAAGAAGATACACCAGACGGAAGAACCGGATCTGCTATCTGCAAGAGATCTTCAGCAAC
GAGATGGCCAAGGTGGACGACAGCTTCTTCCACAGACTGGAAGAGTCCTTCCTGGTGGAAGAGGATAAGA
AGCACGAGCGGCACCCCATCTTCGGCAACATCGTGGACGAGGTGGCCTACCACGAGAAGTACCCCACCAT
CTACCACCTGAGAAAGAAACTGGTGGACAGCACCGACAAGGCCGACCTGCGGCTGATCTATCTGGCCCTG
GCCCACATGATCAAGTTCCGGGGCCACTTCCTGATCGAGGGCGACCTGAACCCCGACAACAGCGACGTGG
ACAAGCTGTTCATCCAGCTGGTGCAGACCTACAACCAGCTGTTCGAGGAAAACCCCATCAACGCCAGCGG
CGTGGACGCCAAGGCCATCCTGTCTGCCAGACTGAGCAAGAGCAGACGGCTGGAAAATCTGATCGCCCAG
CTGCCCGGCGAGAAGAAGAATGGCCTGTTCGGAAACCTGATTGCCCTGAGCCTGGGCCTGACCCCCAACT
TCAAGAGCAACTTCGACCTGGCCGAGGATGCCAAACTGCAGCTGAGCAAGGACACCTACGACGACGACCT
GGACAACCTGCTGGCCCAGATCGGCGACCAGTACGCCGACCTGTTTCTGGCCGCCAAGAACCTGTCCGAC
GCCATCCTGCTGAGCGACATCCTGAGAGTGAACACCGAGATCACCAAGGCCCCCCTGAGCGCCTCTATGA
TCAAGAGATACGACGAGCACCACCAGGACCTGACCCTGCTGAAAGCTCTCGTGCGGCAGCAGCTGCCTGA
GAAGTACAAAGAGATTTTCTTCGACCAGAGCAAGAACGGCTACGCCGGCTACATTGACGGCGGAGCCAGC
CAGGAAGAGTTCTACAAGTTCATCAAGCCCATCCTGGAAAAGATGGACGGCACCGAGGAACTGCTCGTGA
AGCTGAACAGAGAGGACCTGCTGCGGAAGCAGCGGACCTTCGACAACGGCAGCATCCCCCACCAGATCCA
CCTGGGAGAGCTGCACGCCATTCTGCGGCGGCAGGAAGATTTTTACCCATTCCTGAAGGACAACCGGGAA
AAGATCGAGAAGATCCTGACCTTCCGCATCCCCTACTACGTGGGCCCTCTGGCCAGGGGAAACAGCAGAT
TCGCCTGGATGACCAGAAAGAGCGAGGAAACCATCACCCCCTGGAACTTCGAGGAAGTGGTGGACAAGGG
CGCTTCCGCCCAGAGCTTCATCGAGCGGATGACCAACTTCGATAAGAACCTGCCCAACGAGAAGGTGCTG
CCCAAGCACAGCCTGCTGTACGAGTACTTCACCGTGTATAACGAGCTGACCAAAGTGAAATACGTGACCG
AGGGAATGAGAAAGCCCGCCTTCCTGAGCGGCGAGCAGAAAAAGGCCATCGTGGACCTGCTGTTCAAGAC
CAACCGGAAAGTGACCGTGAAGCAGCTGAAAGAGGACTACTTCAAGAAAATCGAGTGCTTCGACTCCGTG
GAAATCTCCGGCGTGGAAGATCGGTTCAACGCCTCCCTGGGCACATACCACGATCTGCTGAAAATTATCA
AGGACAAGGACTTCCTGGACAATGAGGAAAACGAGGACATTCTGGAAGATATCGTGCTGACCCTGACACT
GTTTGAGGACAGAGAGATGATCGAGGAACGGCTGAAAACCTATGCCCACCTGTTCGACGACAAAGTGATG
AAGCAGCTGAAGCGGCGGAGATACACCGGCTGGGGCAGGCTGAGCCGGAAGCTGATCAACGGCATCCGGG
ACAAGCAGTCCGGCAAGACAATCCTGGATTTCCTGAAGTCCGACGGCTTCGCCAACAGAAACTTCATGCA
GCTGATCCACGACGACAGCCTGACCTTTAAAGAGGACATCCAGAAAGCCCAGGTGTCCGGCCAGGGCGAT
AGCCTGCACGAGCACATTGCCAATCTGGCCGGCAGCCCCGCCATTAAGAAGGGCATCCTGCAGACAGTGA
AGGTGGTGGACGAGCTCGTGAAAGTGATGGGCCGGCACAAGCCCGAGAACATCGTGATCGAAATGGCCAG
AGAGAACCAGACCACCCAGAAGGGACAGAAGAACAGCCGCGAGAGAATGAAGCGGATCGAAGAGGGCATC
AAAGAGCTGGGCAGCCAGATCCTGAAAGAACACCCCGTGGAAAACACCCAGCTGCAGAACGAGAAGCTGT
ACCTGTACTACCTGCAGAATGGGCGGGATATGTACGTGGACCAGGAACTGGACATCAACCGGCTGTCCGA
CTACGATGTGGACCATATCGTGCCTCAGAGCTTTCTGAAGGACGACTCCATCGACAACAAGGTGCTGACC
AGAAGCGACAAGAACCGGGGCAAGAGCGACAACGTGCCCTCCGAAGAGGTCGTGAAGAAGATGAAGAACT
ACTGGCGGCAGCTGCTGAACGCCAAGCTGATTACCCAGAGAAAGTTCGACAATCTGACCAAGGCCGAGAG
AGGCGGCCTGAGCGAACTGGATAAGGCCGGCTTCATCAAGAGACAGCTGGTGGAAACCCGGCAGATCACA
AAGCACGTGGCACAGATCCTGGACTCCCGGATGAACACTAAGTACGACGAGAATGACAAGCTGATCCGGG
AAGTGAAAGTGATCACCCTGAAGTCCAAGCTGGTGTCCGATTTCCGGAAGGATTTCCAGTTTTACAAAGT
GCGCGAGATCAACAACTACCACCACGCCCACGACGCCTACCTGAACGCCGTCGTGGGAACCGCCCTGATC
AAAAAGTACCCTAAGCTGGAAAGCGAGTTCGTGTACGGCGACTACAAGGTGTACGACGTGCGGAAGATGA
TCGCCAAGAGCGAGCAGGAAATCGGCAAGGCTACCGCCAAGTACTTCTTCTACAGCAACATCATGAACTT
TTTCAAGACCGAGATTACCCTGGCCAACGGCGAGATCCGGAAGCGGCCTCTGATCGAGACAAACGGCGAA
ACCGGGGAGATCGTGTGGGATAAGGGCCGGGATTTTGCCACCGTGCGGAAAGTGCTGAGCATGCCCCAAG
TGAATATCGTGAAAAAGACCGAGGTGCAGACAGGCGGCTTCAGCAAAGAGTCTATCCTGCCCAAGAGGAA
CAGCGATAAGCTGATCGCCAGAAAGAAGGACTGGGACCCTAAGAAGTACGGCGGCTTCGACAGCCCCACC
GTGGCCTATTCTGTGCTGGTGGTGGCCAAAGTGGAAAAGGGCAAGTCCAAGAAACTGAAGAGTGTGAAAG
AGCTGCTGGGGATCACCATCATGGAAAGAAGCAGCTTCGAGAAGAATCCCATCGACTTTCTGGAAGCCAA
GGGCTACAAAGAAGTGAAAAAGGACCTGATCATCAAGCTGCCTAAGTACTCCCTGTTCGAGCTGGAAAAC
GGCCGGAAGAGAATGCTGGCCTCTGCCGGCGAACTGCAGAAGGGAAACGAACTGGCCCTGCCCTCCAAAT
ATGTGAACTTCCTGTACCTGGCCAGCCACTATGAGAAGCTGAAGGGCTCCCCCGAGGATAATGAGCAGAA
ACAGCTGTTTGTGGAACAGCACAAGCACTACCTGGACGAGATCATCGAGCAGATCAGCGAGTTCTCCAAG
AGAGTGATCCTGGCCGACGCTAATCTGGACAAAGTGCTGTCCGCCTACAACAAGCACCGGGATAAGCCCA
TCAGAGAGCAGGCCGAGAATATCATCCACCTGTTTACCCTGACCAATCTGGGAGCCCCTGCCGCCTTCAA
GTACTTTGACACCACCATCGACCGGAAGAGGTACACCAGCACCAAAGAGGTGCTGGACGCCACCCTGATC
CACCAGAGCATCACCGGCCTGTACGAGACACGGATCGACCTGTCTCAGCTGGGAGGCGACAAAAGGCCGG
CGGCCACGAAAAAGGCCGGCCAGGCAAAAAAGAAAAAGGAATTCGGCAGTGGAGAGGGCAGAGGAAGTCT
GCTAACATGCGGTGACGTCGAGGAGAATCCTGGCCCAATGACCGAGTACAAGCCCACGGTGCGCCTCGCC
ACCCGCGACGACGTCCCCAGGGCCGTACGCACCCTCGCCGCCGCGTTCGCCGACTACCCCGCCACGCGCC
ACACCGTCGATCCGGACCGCCACATCGAGCGGGTCACCGAGCTGCAAGAACTCTTCCTCACGCGCGTCGG
GCTCGACATCGGCAAGGTGTGGGTCGCGGACGACGGCGCCGCGGTGGCGGTCTGGACCACGCCGGAGAGC
GTCGAAGCGGGGGCGGTGTTCGCCGAGATCGGCCCGCGCATGGCCGAGTTGAGCGGTTCCCGGCTGGCCG
CGCAGCAACAGATGGAAGGCCTCCTGGCGCCGCACCGGCCCAAGGAGCCCGCGTGGTTCCTGGCCACCGT
CGGCGTCTCGCCCGACCACCAGGGCAAGGGTCTGGGCAGCGCCGTCGTGCTCCCCGGAGTGGAGGCGGCC
GAGCGCGCCGGGGTGCCCGCCTTCCTGGAGACCTCCGCGCCCCACAACCTCCCCTTCTACGAGCGGCTCG
GCTTCACCGTCACCGCCGACGTCGAGGTGCCCGAAGGACCGCGCACCTGGTGCATGACCCGCAAGCCCGG
TGCCTGAGAATTCTAACTAGAGCTCGCTGATCAGCCTCGACTGTGCCTTCTAGTTGCCAGCCATCTGTTG
TTTGCCCCTCCCCCGTGCCTTCCTTGACCCTGGAAGGTGCCACTCCCACTGTCCTTTCCTAATAAAATGA
GGAAATTGCATCGCATTGTCTGAGTAGGTGTCATTCTATTCTGGGGGGTGGGGTGGGGCAGGACAGCAAG
GGGGAGGATTGGGAAGAGAATAGCAGGCATGCTGGGGAGCGGCCGCAGGAACCCCTAGTGATGGAGTTGG
CCACTCCCTCTCTGCGCGCTCGCTCGCTCACTGAGGCCGGGCGACCAAAGGTCGCCCGACGCCCGGGCTT
TGCCCGGGCGGCCTCAGTGAGCGAGCGAGCGCGCAGCTGCCTGCAGGGGCGCCTGATGCGGTATTTTCTC
CTTACGCATCTGTGCGGTATTTCACACCGCATA
[95 nt withheld, positions 5634-5728]
T
[46 nt withheld, positions 5730-5775]
C
[141 nt withheld, positions 5777-5917]
CCTTTGACGTTGGAGTCCACGTTCTTT
[37 nt withheld, positions 5945-5981]
ACTCTATCTCGGGCTATTCTTTTGATTTATAAGGGATTTTGCCGATTTCGGTCTATTGGTTAAAAAATGA
GCTGATTTAACAAAAATTTAACGCGAATTTTAACAAAATATTAACGTTTACAATTTTATGGTGCACTCTC
AGTACAATCTGCTCTGATGCCGCATAGTTAAGCCAGCCCCGACACCCGCCAACACCCGCTGACGCGCCCT
GACGGGCTTGTCTGCTCCCGGCATCCGCTTACAGACAAGCTGTGACCGTCTCCGGGAGCTGCATGTGTCA
GAGGTTTTCACCGTCATCACCGAAACGCGCGAGACGAAAGGGCCTCGTGATACGCCTATTTTTATAGGTT
AATGTCATGATAATAATGGTTTCTTAGACGTCAGGTGGCACTTTTCGGGGAAATGTGCGCGGAACCCCTA
TTTGTTTATTTTTCTAAATACATTCAAATATGTATCCGCTCATGAGACAATAACCCTGATAAATGCTTCA
ATAATATTGAAAAAGGAAGAGTATGAGTATTCAACATTTCCGTGTCGCCCTTATTCCCTTTTTTGCGGCA
TTTTGCCTTCCTGTTTTTGCTCACCCAGAAACGCTGGTGAAAGTAAAAGATGCTGAAGATCAGTTGGGTG
CACGAGTGGGTTACATCGAACTGGATCTCAACAGCGGTAAGATCCTTGAGAGTTTTCGCCCCGAAGAACG
TTTTCCAATGATGAGCACTTTTAAAGTTCTGCTATGTGGCGCGGTATTATCCCGTATTGACGCCGGGCAA
GAGCAACTCGGTCGCCGCATACACTATTCTCAGAATGACTTGGTTGAGTACTCACCAGTCACAGAAAAGC
ATCTTACGGATGGCATGACAGTAAGAGAATTATGCAGTGCTGCCATAACCATGAGTGATAACACTGCGGC
CAACTTACTTCTGACAACGATCGGAGGACCGAAGGAGCTAACCGCTTTTTTGCACAACATGGGGGATCAT
GTAACTCGCCTTGATCGTTGGGAACCGGAGCTGAATGAAGCCATACCAAACGACGAGCGTGACACCACGA
TGCCTGTAGCAATGGCAACAACGTTGCGCAAACTATTAACTGGCGAACTACTTACTCTAGCTTCCCGGCA
ACAATTAATAGACTGGATGGAGGCGGATAAAGTTGCAGGACCACTTCTGCGCTCGGCCCTTCCGGCTGGC
TGGTTTATTGCTGATAAATCTGGAGCCGGTGAGCGTGGAAGCCGCGGTATCATTGCAGCACTGGGGCCAG
ATGGTAAGCCCTCCCGTATCGTAGTTATCTACACGACGGGGAGTCAGGCAACTATGGATGAACGAAATAG
ACAGATCGCTGAGATAGGTGCCTCACTGATTAAGCATTGGTAACTGTCAGACCAAGTTTACTCATATATA
CTTTAGATTGATTTAAAACTTCATTTTTAATTTAAAAGGATCTAGGTGAAGATCCTTTTTGATAATCTCA
TGACCAAAATCCCTTAACGTGAGTTTTCGTTCCACTGAGCGTCAGACCCCGTAGAAAAGATCAAAGGATC
TTCTTGAGATCCTTTTTTTCTGCGCGTAATCTGCTGCTTGCAAACAAAAAAACCACCGCTACCAGCGGTG
GTTTGTTTGCCGGATCAAGAGCTACCAACTCTTTTTCCGAAGGTAACTGGCTTCAGCAGAGCGCAGATAC
CAAATACTGTTCTTCTAGTGTAGCCGTAGTTAGGCCACCACTTCAAGAACTCTGTAGCACCGCCTACATA
CCTCGCTCTGCTAATCCTGTTACCAGTGGCTGCTGCCAGTGGCGATAAGTCGTGTCTTACCGGGTTGGAC
TCAAGACGATAGTTACCGGATAAGGCGCAGCGGTCGGGCTGAACGGGGGGTTCGTGCACACAGCCCAGCT
TGGAGCGAACGACCTACACCGAACTGAGATACCTACAGCGTGAGCTATGAGAAAGCGCCACGCTTCCCGA
AGGGAGAAAGGCGGACAGGTATCCGGTAAGCGGCAGGGTCGGAACAGGAGAGCGCACGAGGGAGCTTCCA
GGGGGAAACGCCTGGTATCTTTATAGTCCTGTCGGGTTTCGCCACCTCTGACTTGAGCGTCGATTTTTGT
GATGCTCGTCAGGGGGGCGGAGCCTATGGAAAAACGCCAGCAACGCGGCCTTTTTACGGTTCCTGGCCTT
TTGCTGGCCTTTTGCTCACATGTGAGGGCCTATTTCCCATGATTCCTTCATATTTGCATATACGATACAA
GGCTGTTAGAGAGATAATTGGAATTAATTTGACTGTAAACACAAAGATATTAGTACAAAATACGTGACGT
AGAAAGTAATAATTTCTTGGGTAGTTTGCAGTTTTAAAATTATGTTTTAAAATGGACTATCATATGCTTA
CCGTAACTTGAAAGTATTTCGATTTCTTGGCTTTATATATCTTGTGGAAAGGACGAAACACCGTTCTCGG
CGGCGACCGTCAGTTTTAGAGCTAGAAATAGCAAGTTAAAATAAGGCTAGTCCGTTATCAACTTGAAAAA
GTGGCACCGAGTCGGTGCTTTTTTGTTTTAGAGCTAGAAATAGCAAGTTAAAATAAGGCTAGTCCGTTTT
TAGCGCGTGCGCCAATTCTGCAGACAAATGGCTCTAGAGGTACCCGTTACATAACTTACGGTAAATGGCC
CGCCTGGCTGACCGCCCAACGACCCCCGCCCATTGACGTCAATAGTAACGCCAATAGGGACTTTCCATTG
ACGTCAATGGGTGGAGTATTTACGGTAAACTGCCCACTTGGCAGTACATCAAGTGTATCATATGCCAAGT
ACGCCCCCTATTGACGTCAATGACGGTAAATGGCCCGCCTGGCATTGTGCCCAGTACATGACCTTATGGG
ACTTTCCTACTTGGCAGTACATCTACGTATTAGTCATCGCTATTACCATGGTCGAGGTGAGCCCCACGTT
CTGCTTCACTCTCCCCATCTCCCCCCCCTCCCCACCCCCAATTTTGTATTTATTTATTTTTTAATTATTT
TGTGCAGCGATGGGGGCGGGGGGG
